>Addgene plasmid #211766 | LLP773_pLenti-6xHRBKET-sgRNA | addgene full sequence | sequence record 417396 | Addgene NGS Result
AATGTAGTCTTATGCAATACTCTTGTAGTCTTGCAACATGGTAACGATGAGTTAGCAACATGCCTTACAA
GGAGAGAAAAAGCACCGTGCATGCCGATTGGTGGAAGTAAGGTGGTACGATCGTGCCTTATTAGGAAGGC
AACAGACGGGTCTGACATGGATTGGACGAACCACTGAATTGCCGCATTGCAGAGATATTGTATTTAAGTG
CCTAGCTCGATACATAAACGGGTCTCTCTGGTTAGACCAGATCTGAGCCTGGGAGCTCTCTGGCTAACTA
GGGAACCCACTGCTTAAGCCTCAATAAAGCTTGCCTTGAGTGCTTCAAGTAGTGTGTGCCCGTCTGTTGT
GTGACTCTGGTAACTAGAGATCCCTCAGACCCTTTTAGTCAGTGTGGAAAATCTCTAGCAGTGGCGCCCG
AACAGGGACTTGAAAGCGAAAGGGAAACCAGAGGAGCTCTCTCGACGCAGGACTCGGCTTGCTGAAGCGC
GCACGGCAAGAGGCGAGGGGCGGCGACTGGTGAGTACGCCAAAAATTTTGACTAGCGGAGGCTAGAAGGA
GAGAGATGGGTGCGAGAGCGTCAGTATTAAGCGGGGGAGAATTAGATCGCGATGGGAAAAAATTCGGTTA
AGGCCAGGGGGAAAGAAAAAATATAAATTAAAACATATAGTATGGGCAAGCAGGGAGCTAGAACGATTCG
CAGTTAATCCTGGCCTGTTAGAAACATCAGAAGGCTGTAGACAAATACTGGGACAGCTACAACCATCCCT
TCAGACAGGATCAGAAGAACTTAGATCATTATATAATACAGTAGCAACCCTCTATTGTGTGCATCAAAGG
ATAGAGATAAAAGACACCAAGGAAGCTTTAGACAAGATAGAGGAAGAGCAAAACAAAAGTAAGACCACCG
CACAGCAAGCGGCCGCTGATCTTCAGACCTGGAGGAGGAGATATGAGGGACAATTGGAGAAGTGAATTAT
ATAAATATAAAGTAGTAAAAATTGAACCATTAGGAGTAGCACCCACCAAGGCAAAGAGAAGAGTGGTGCA
GAGAGAAAAAAGAGCAGTGGGAATAGGAGCTTTGTTCCTTGGGTTCTTGGGAGCAGCAGGAAGCACTATG
GGCGCAGCGTCAATGACGCTGACGGTACAGGCCAGACAATTATTGTCTGGTATAGTGCAGCAGCAGAACA
ATTTGCTGAGGGCTATTGAGGCGCAACAGCATCTGTTGCAACTCACAGTCTGGGGCATCAAGCAGCTCCA
GGCAAGAATCCTGGCTGTGGAAAGATACCTAAAGGATCAACAGCTCCTGGGGATTTGGGGTTGCTCTGGA
AAACTCATTTGCACCACTGCTGTGCCTTGGAATGCTAGTTGGAGTAATAAATCTCTGGAACAGATTTGGA
ATCACACGACCTGGATGGAGTGGGACAGAGAAATTAACAATTACACAAGCTTAATACACTCCTTAATTGA
AGAATCGCAAAACCAGCAAGAAAAGAATGAACAAGAATTATTGGAATTAGATAAATGGGCAAGTTTGTGG
AATTGGTTTAACATAACAAATTGGCTGTGGTATATAAAATTATTCATAATGATAGTAGGAGGCTTGGTAG
GTTTAAGAATAGTTTTTGCTGTACTTTCTATAGTGAATAGAGTTAGGCAGGGATATTCACCATTATCGTT
TCAGACCCACCTCCCAACCCCGAGGGGACCCGACAGGCCCGAAGGAATAGAAGAAGAAGGTGGAGAGAGA
GACAGAGACAGATCCATTCGATTAGTGAACGGATCTCGACGGTATCGATAAGCTTGGGAGTTCCGCTTAC
ATAACTTACGGTAAATGGCCCGCCTGGCTGACCGCCCAACGACCCCCGCCCATTGACGTCAATAATGACG
TATGTTCCCATAGTAACGCCAATAGGGACTTTCCATTGACGTCAATGGGTGGAGTATTTACGGTAAACTG
CCCACTTGGCAGTACATCAAGTGTATCATATGCCAAGTACGCCCCCTATTGACGTCAATGACGGTAAATG
GCCCGCCTGGCATTATGCCCAGTACATGACCTTATGGGACTTTCCTACTTGGCAGTACATCTACGTATTA
GTCATCGCTATTACCATGGTGATGCGGTTTTGGCAGTACATCAATGGGCGTGGATAGCGGTTTGACTCAC
GGGGATTTCCAAGTCTCCACCCCATTGACGTCAATGGGAGTTTGTTTTGGCACCAAAATCAACGGGACTT
TCCAAAATGTCGTAACAACTCCGCCCCATTGACGCAAATGGGCGGTAGGCGTGTACGGTGGGAGGTCTAT
ATAAGCAGAGCTCTCCCTATCAGTGATAGAGATCTCCCTATCAGTGATAGAGATCGTCGAATGGTGAGCA
AGGGCGAGGAGGATAACATGGCCATCATCAAGGAGTTCATGCGCTTCAAGGTGCACATGGAGGGCTCCGT
GAACGGCCACGAGTTCGAGATCGAGGGCGAGGGCGAGGGCCGCCCCTACGAGGGCACCCAGACCGCCAAG
CTGAAGGTGACCAAGGGTGGCCCCCTGCCCTTCGCCTGGGACATCCTGTCCCCTCAGTTCATGTACGGCT
CCAAGGCCTACGTGAAGCACCCCGCCGACATCCCCGACTACTTGAAGCTGTCCTTCCCCGAGGGCTTCAA
GTGGGAGCGCGTGATGAACTTCGAGGACGGCGGCGTGGTGACCGTGACCCAGGACTCCTCCCTGCAGGAC
GGCGAGTTCATCTACAAGGTGAAGCTGCGCGGCACCAACTTCCCCTCCGACGGCCCCGTAATGCAGAAGA
AGACCATGGGCTGGGAGGCCTCCTCCGAGCGGATGTACCCCGAGGACGGCGCCCTGAAGGGCGAGATCAA
GCAGAGGCTGAAGCTGAAGGACGGCGGCCACTACGACGCTGAGGTCAAGACCACCTACAAGGCCAAGAAG
CCCGTGCAGCTGCCCGGCGCCTACAACGTCAACATCAAGTTGGACATCACCTCCCACAACGAGGACTACA
CCATCGTGGAACAGTACGAACGCGCCGAGGGCCGCCACTCCACCGGCGGCATGGACGAGCTGTACAAGTG
ATGGAATTAATTCGCTGTCTGCGAGGGCCAGCTGTTGGGGTGAGTACTCCCTCTCAAAAGCGGGCATGAC
TTCTGCGCTAAGATTGTCAGTTTCCAAAAACGAGGAGGATTTGATATTCACCTGGCCCGCGGTGATGCCT
TTGAGGGTGGCCGCGTCCATCTGGTCAGAAAAGACAATCTTTTTGTTGTCAAGCTTGAGGTGTGGCAGGC
TTGAGATCTGGCCATACACTTGAGTGACAATGACATCCACTTTGCCTTTCTCTCCACAGGTGTCCACTCC
CAGGTCCAACTGCAGGTCGATTTAAATGGGAATTCCACAGCGGCCGCATGTCTAGATAACTGATCATAAT
CAGCCATACCACATTTGTAGAGGTTTTACTTGCTTTAAAAAACCTCCCACACCTCCCCCTGAACCTGAAA
CATAAAATGAATGCAATTGTTGTTGTTAACTTGTTTATTGCAGCTTATAATGGTTACAAATAAAGCAATA
GCATCACAAATTTCACAAATAAAGCATTTTTTTCACTGCATTCTAGTTGTGGTTTGTCCAAACTCATCAA
TGTATCTTAATGCGTCGAGTGCCTCGAGGTGTACAAAAAAGCAGGCTTTAAAGGAACCAATTCAGTCGAC
TGGATCCGGTACCAAGGTCGGGCAGGAAGAGGGCCTATTTCCCATGATTCCTTCATATTTGCATATACGA
TACAAGGCTGTTAGAGAGATAATTAGAATTAATTTGACTGTAAACACAAAGATATTAGTACAAAATACGT
GACGTAGAAAGTAATAATTTCTTGGGTAGTTTGCAGTTTTAAAATTATGTTTTAAAATGGACTATCATAT
GCTTACCGTAACTTGAAAGTATTTCGATTTCTTGGCTTTATATATCTTGTGGAAAGGACGAAACACCGAC
CAGGAACTTCCCCAAGCGTTTTAGAGCTAGAAATAGCAAGTTAAAATAAGGCTAGTCCGTTATCAACTTG
AAAAAGTGGCACCGAGTCGGTGCTTTTTTTACCGTCGACCTCTAGCTAGAGCTTGGCGGGTGTACAAAAA
AGCAGGCTTTAAAGGAACCAATTCAGTCGACTGGATCCGGTACCAAGGTCGGGCAGGAAGAGGGCCTATT
TCCCATGATTCCTTCATATTTGCATATACGATACAAGGCTGTTAGAGAGATAATTAGAATTAATTTGACT
GTAAACACAAAGATATTAGTACAAAATACGTGACGTAGAAAGTAATAATTTCTTGGGTAGTTTGCAGTTT
TAAAATTATGTTTTAAAATGGACTATCATATGCTTACCGTAACTTGAAAGTATTTCGATTTCTTGGCTTT
ATATATCTTGTGGAAAGGACGAAACACCGAAGACATCCGATCCAGCGGGTTTTAGAGCTAGAAATAGCAA
GTTAAAATAAGGCTAGTCCGTTATCAACTTGAAAAAGTGGCACCGAGTCGGTGCTTTTTTTACCGGTTGT
GGTTTGTCCAAACTCATCAATGTATCTTATCATGTCTGTATTGTACAAAAAAGCAGGCTTTAAAGGAACC
AATTCAGTCGACTGGATCCGGTACCAAGGTCGGGCAGGAAGAGGGCCTATTTCCCATGATTCCTTCATAT
TTGCATATACGATACAAGGCTGTTAGAGAGATAATTAGAATTAATTTGACTGTAAACACAAAGATATTAG
TACAAAATACGTGACGTAGAAAGTAATAATTTCTTGGGTAGTTTGCAGTTTTAAAATTATGTTTTAAAAT
GGACTATCATATGCTTACCGTAACTTGAAAGTATTTCGATTTCTTGGCTTTATATATCTTGTGGAAAGGA
CGAAACACCGGGTAGGAGAGACTCACGCGTTTTAGAGCTAGAAATAGCAAGTTAAAATAAGGCTAGTCCG
TTATCAACTTGAAAAAGTGGCACCGAGTCGGTGCTTTTTTTACCGTCGACTGCATTCTAGTTGTGGTTTG
TCCAAACTCATCAATGTATCTTATCATGTCTGTATTGTACAAAAAAGCAGGCTTTAAAGGAACCAATTCA
GTCGACTGGATCCGGTACCAAGGTCGGGCAGGAAGAGGGCCTATTTCCCATGATTCCTTCATATTTGCAT
ATACGATACAAGGCTGTTAGAGAGATAATTAGAATTAATTTGACTGTAAACACAAAGATATTAGTACAAA
ATACGTGACGTAGAAAGTAATAATTTCTTGGGTAGTTTGCAGTTTTAAAATTATGTTTTAAAATGGACTA
TCATATGCTTACCGTAACTTGAAAGTATTTCGATTTCTTGGCTTTATATATCTTGTGGAAAGGACGAAAC
ACCGGAGGCAGTCCCGGCTCGCGTTTTAGAGCTAGAAATAGCAAGTTAAAATAAGGCTAGTCCGTTATCA
ACTTGAAAAAGTGGCACCGAGTCGGTGCTTTTTTTACCGTCGACCTCTAGCTAGTATCTTATCATGTCTG
TATTGTACAAAAAAGCAGGCTTTAAAGGAACCAATTCAGTCGACTGGATCCGGTACCAAGGTCGGGCAGG
AAGAGGGCCTATTTCCCATGATTCCTTCATATTTGCATATACGATACAAGGCTGTTAGAGAGATAATTAG
AATTAATTTGACTGTAAACACAAAGATATTAGTACAAAATACGTGACGTAGAAAGTAATAATTTCTTGGG
TAGTTTGCAGTTTTAAAATTATGTTTTAAAATGGACTATCATATGCTTACCGTAACTTGAAAGTATTTCG
ATTTCTTGGCTTTATATATCTTGTGGAAAGGACGAAACACCGGGAGTTGGGGGAGTGAGTGTTTTAGAGC
TAGAAATAGCAAGTTAAAATAAGGCTAGTCCGTTATCAACTTGAAAAAGTGGCACCGAGTCGGTGCTTTT
TTTACCGTCGACCTCTAGCTAGAGAAACTCATCAATGTATCTTATCATGTCTGTATTGTACAAAAAAGCA
GGCTTTAAAGGAACCAATTCAGTCGACTGGATCCGGTACCAAGGTCGGGCAGGAAGAGGGCCTATTTCCC
ATGATTCCTTCATATTTGCATATACGATACAAGGCTGTTAGAGAGATAATTAGAATTAATTTGACTGTAA
ACACAAAGATATTAGTACAAAATACGTGACGTAGAAAGTAATAATTTCTTGGGTAGTTTGCAGTTTTAAA
ATTATGTTTTAAAATGGACTATCATATGCTTACCGTAACTTGAAAGTATTTCGATTTCTTGGCTTTATAT
ATCTTGTGGAAAGGACGAAACACCGGACCTACCGGCTCCGCGGTTTTAGAGCTAGAAATAGCAAGTTAAA
ATAAGGCTAGTCCGTTATCAACTTGAAAAAGTGGCACCGAGTCGGTGCTTTTTTTACCGTCGACCTCTAG
CTAGAGCTTGGCGTAATCGAGCTTGGCGTAATCATGGTACCTTTAAGACCAATGACTTACAAGGCAGCTG
TAGATCTTAGCCACTTTTTAAAAGAAAAGGGGGGACTGGAAGGGCTAATTCACTCCCAACGAAGACAAGA
TCTGCTTTTTGCTTGTACTGGGTCTCTCTGGTTAGACCAGATCTGAGCCTGGGAGCTCTCTGGCTAACTA
GGGAACCCACTGCTTAAGCCTCAATAAAGCTTGCCTTGAGTGCTTCAAGTAGTGTGTGCCCGTCTGTTGT
GTGACTCTGGTAACTAGAGATCCCTCAGACCCTTTTAGTCAGTGTGGAAAATCTCTAGCAGTAGTAGTTC
ATGTCATCTTATTATTCAGTATTTATAACTTGCAAAGAAATGAATATCAGAGAGTGAGAGGAACTTGTTT
ATTGCAGCTTATAATGGTTACAAATAAAGCAATAGCATCACAAATTTCACAAATAAAGCATTTTTTTCAC
TGCATTCTAGTTGTGGTTTGTCCAAACTCATCAATGTATCTTATCATGTCTGGCTCTAGCTATCCCGCCC
CTAACTCCGCCCATCCCGCCCCTAACTCCGCCCAGTTCCGCCCATTCTCCGCCCCATGGCTGACTAATTT
TTTTTATTTATGCAGAGGCCGAGGCCGCCTCGGCCTCTGAGCTATTCCAGAAGTAGTGAGGAGGCTTTTT
TGGAGGCCTAGGGACGTACCCAATTCGCCCTATAGTGAGTCGTATTACGCGCGCTCACTGGCCGTCGTTT
TACAACGTCGTGACTGGGAAAACCCTGGCGTTACCCAACTTAATCGCCTTGCAGCACATCCCCCTTTCGC
CAGCTGGCGTAATAGCGAAGAGGCCCGCACCGATCGCCCTTCCCAACAGTTGCGCAGCCTGAATGGCGAA
TGGG
[124 nt withheld, positions 7355-7478]
C
[91 nt withheld, positions 7480-7570]
A
[49 nt withheld, positions 7572-7620]
CCTTTGACGTTGGAGTCCACGTTCTTT
[37 nt withheld, positions 7648-7684]
ACCCTATCTCGGTCTATTCTTTTGATTTATAAGGGATTTTGCCGATTTCGGCCTATTGGTTAAAAAATGA
GCTGATTTAACAAAAATTTAACGCGAATTTTAACAAAATATTAACGCTTACAATTTAGGTGGCACTTTTC
GGGGAAATGTGCGCGGAACCCCTATTTGTTTATTTTTCTAAATACATTCAAATATGTATCCGCTCATGAG
ACAATAACCCTGATAAATGCTTCAATAATATTGAAAAAGGAAGAGTATGAGTATTCAACATTTCCGTGTC
GCCCTTATTCCCTTTTTTGCGGCATTTTGCCTTCCTGTTTTTGCTCACCCAGAAACGCTGGTGAAAGTAA
AAGATGCTGAAGATCAGTTGGGTGCACGAGTGGGTTACATCGAACTGGATCTCAACAGCGGTAAGATCCT
TGAGAGTTTTCGCCCCGAAGAACGTTTTCCAATGATGAGCACTTTTAAAGTTCTGCTATGTGGCGCGGTA
TTATCCCGTATTGACGCCGGGCAAGAGCAACTCGGTCGCCGCATACACTATTCTCAGAATGACTTGGTTG
AGTACTCACCAGTCACAGAAAAGCATCTTACGGATGGCATGACAGTAAGAGAATTATGCAGTGCTGCCAT
AACCATGAGTGATAACACTGCGGCCAACTTACTTCTGACAACGATCGGAGGACCGAAGGAGCTAACCGCT
TTTTTGCACAACATGGGGGATCATGTAACTCGCCTTGATCGTTGGGAACCGGAGCTGAATGAAGCCATAC
CAAACGACGAGCGTGACACCACGATGCCTGTAGCAATGGCAACAACGTTGCGCAAACTATTAACTGGCGA
ACTACTTACTCTAGCTTCCCGGCAACAATTAATAGACTGGATGGAGGCGGATAAAGTTGCAGGACCACTT
CTGCGCTCGGCCCTTCCGGCTGGCTGGTTTATTGCTGATAAATCTGGAGCCGGTGAGCGTGGGTCTCGCG
GTATCATTGCAGCACTGGGGCCAGATGGTAAGCCCTCCCGTATCGTAGTTATCTACACGACGGGGAGTCA
GGCAACTATGGATGAACGAAATAGACAGATCGCTGAGATAGGTGCCTCACTGATTAAGCATTGGTAACTG
TCAGACCAAGTTTACTCATATATACTTTAGATTGATTTAAAACTTCATTTTTAATTTAAAAGGATCTAGG
TGAAGATCCTTTTTGATAATCTCATGACCAAAATCCCTTAACGTGAGTTTTCGTTCCACTGAGCGTCAGA
CCCCGTAGAAAAGATCAAAGGATCTTCTTGAGATCCTTTTTTTCTGCGCGTAATCTGCTGCTTGCAAACA
AAAAAACCACCGCTACCAGCGGTGGTTTGTTTGCCGGATCAAGAGCTACCAACTCTTTTTCCGAAGGTAA
CTGGCTTCAGCAGAGCGCAGATACCAAATACTGTTCTTCTAGTGTAGCCGTAGTTAGGCCACCACTTCAA
GAACTCTGTAGCACCGCCTACATACCTCGCTCTGCTAATCCTGTTACCAGTGGCTGCTGCCAGTGGCGAT
AAGTCGTGTCTTACCGGGTTGGACTCAAGACGATAGTTACCGGATAAGGCGCAGCGGTCGGGCTGAACGG
GGGGTTCGTGCACACAGCCCAGCTTGGAGCGAACGACCTACACCGAACTGAGATACCTACAGCGTGAGCT
ATGAGAAAGCGCCACGCTTCCCGAAGGGAGAAAGGCGGACAGGTATCCGGTAAGCGGCAGGGTCGGAACA
GGAGAGCGCACGAGGGAGCTTCCAGGGGGAAACGCCTGGTATCTTTATAGTCCTGTCGGGTTTCGCCACC
TCTGACTTGAGCGTCGATTTTTGTGATGCTCGTCAGGGGGGCGGAGCCTATGGAAAAACGCCAGCAACGC
GGCCTTTTTACGGTTCCTGGCCTTTTGCTGGCCTTTTGCTCACATGTTCTTTCCTGCGTTATCCCCTGAT
TCTGTGGATAACCGTATTACCGCCTTTGAGTGAGCTGATACCGCTCGCCGCAGCCGAACGACCGAGCGCA
GCGAGTCAGTGAGCGAGGAAGCGGAAGAGCGCCCAATACGCAAACCGCCTCTCCCCGCGCGTTGGCCGAT
TCATTAATGCAGCTGGCACGACAGGTTTCCCGACTGGAAAGCGGGCAGTGAGCGCAACGCAATTAATGTG
AGTTAGCTCACTCATTAGGCACCCCAGGCTTTACACTTTATGCTTCCGGCTCGTATGTTGTGTGGAATTG
TGAGCGGATAACAATTTCACACAGGAAACAGCTATGACCATGATTACGCCAAGCGCGCAATTAACCCTCA
CTAAAGGGAACAAAAGCTGGAGCTGCAAGCTT
Features (pLannotate 1.2.2; 52 found; start..end, strand, type, name):
      3..229     +  promoter       RSV promoter: Rous sarcoma virus enhancer/promoter
    230..410     +  LTR            5' LTR (truncated): truncated 5' long terminal repeat (LTR) from HIV-1
    457..582     +  misc_feature   HIV-1 Ψ: packaging signal of human immunodeficiency virus type 1
    566..929     +  CDS            HIV-1 gag (fragment): gag protein from human immunodeficiency virus 1; gag
   1075..1308    +  misc_feature   RRE: The Rev response element (RRE) of HIV-1 allows for Rev-dependent mRNA export from the nucleus to the cytoplasm.
   1685..1785    +  CDS            Rev (fragment): human immunodeficiency virus 1 (HIV-1) Rev protein; rev; enhances nuclear export of unspliced and incompletely spliced viral mRNAs
   1786..1806    -  misc_feature   MCS (fragment): pBluescript multiple cloning site
   1817..2118    +  enhancer       CMV enhancer: human cytomegalovirus immediate early enhancer
   2119..2322    +  promoter       CMV promoter: human cytomegalovirus (CMV) immediate early promoter
   2324..2343    +  promoter       PLtetO-1 promoter (fragment): modified phage lambda PL promoter with tet operator sites (Lutz and Bujard, 1997)
   2345..2364    +  promoter       PLtetO-1 promoter (fragment): modified phage lambda PL promoter with tet operator sites (Lutz and Bujard, 1997)
   2371..3078    +  CDS            mCherry: mCherry is a basic (constitutively fluorescent) red fluorescent protein published in 2004, derived from Discosoma sp.. It is reported to be a very rapidly-maturing monomer with low acid sensitivity.
   3120..3349    +  intron         chimeric intron: chimera between introns from adenovirus and immunoglobulin heavy chain genes
   3421..3505    +  CDS            large T antigen (fragment): large T antigen from SV40 (simian virus 40)
   3528..3649    +  polyA_signal   SV40 poly(A) signal: SV40 polyadenylation signal
   3670..3687    +  protein_bind   attB1 (fragment): mutant version of attB; recombination site for the Gateway® BP reaction BP Clonase™
   3739..3979    +  promoter       U6 promoter: RNA polymerase III promoter for human U6 snRNA
   4008..4083    +  misc_RNA       gRNA scaffold: guide RNA scaffold for the Streptococcus pyogenes CRISPR/Cas9 system
   4121..4138    +  protein_bind   attB1 (fragment): mutant version of attB; recombination site for the Gateway® BP reaction BP Clonase™
   4190..4430    +  promoter       U6 promoter: RNA polymerase III promoter for human U6 snRNA
   4459..4534    +  misc_RNA       gRNA scaffold: guide RNA scaffold for the Streptococcus pyogenes CRISPR/Cas9 system
   4546..4588    +  polyA_signal   SV40 poly(A) signal (fragment): SV40 polyadenylation signal
   4591..4609    +  protein_bind   attB1 (fragment): mutant version of attB; recombination site for the Gateway® BP reaction BP Clonase™
   4661..4901    +  promoter       U6 promoter: RNA polymerase III promoter for human U6 snRNA
   4929..5004    +  misc_RNA       gRNA scaffold: guide RNA scaffold for the Streptococcus pyogenes CRISPR/Cas9 system
   5019..5072    +  polyA_signal   SV40 poly(A) signal (fragment): SV40 polyadenylation signal
   5075..5093    +  protein_bind   attB1 (fragment): mutant version of attB; recombination site for the Gateway® BP reaction BP Clonase™
   5145..5385    +  promoter       U6 promoter: RNA polymerase III promoter for human U6 snRNA
   5413..5488    +  misc_RNA       gRNA scaffold: guide RNA scaffold for the Streptococcus pyogenes CRISPR/Cas9 system
   5514..5530    +  polyA_signal   SV40 poly(A) signal (fragment): SV40 polyadenylation signal
   5533..5551    +  protein_bind   attB1 (fragment): mutant version of attB; recombination site for the Gateway® BP reaction BP Clonase™
   5603..5843    +  promoter       U6 promoter: RNA polymerase III promoter for human U6 snRNA
   5871..5946    +  misc_RNA       gRNA scaffold: guide RNA scaffold for the Streptococcus pyogenes CRISPR/Cas9 system
   5975..6003    +  polyA_signal   SV40 poly(A) signal (fragment): SV40 polyadenylation signal
   6006..6024    +  protein_bind   attB1 (fragment): mutant version of attB; recombination site for the Gateway® BP reaction BP Clonase™
   6076..6316    +  promoter       U6 promoter: RNA polymerase III promoter for human U6 snRNA
   6343..6418    +  misc_RNA       gRNA scaffold: guide RNA scaffold for the Streptococcus pyogenes CRISPR/Cas9 system
   6477..6545    +  CDS            nef (fragment): NEF_HV1Z2 - Experimental evidence at protein level: Swiss-Prot protein existence level 1. Extracellular Nef protein targets CD4(+) T-lymphocytes for apoptosis by interacting with CXCR4 surface receptors. From Human immunodeficiency virus type 1 group M subtype D (isolate Z2/CDC-Z34) (HIV-1).
   6547..6780    +  LTR            3' LTR (ΔU3): self-inactivating 3' long terminal repeat (LTR) from HIV-1
   6852..6973    +  polyA_signal   SV40 poly(A) signal: SV40 polyadenylation signal
   7013..7148    +  rep_origin     SV40 ori: SV40 origin of replication
   7169..7187    -  promoter       T7 promoter: promoter for bacteriophage T7 RNA polymerase
   7195..7350    +  CDS            lacZα (fragment): LacZα fragment of β-galactosidase; lacZ fragment
   7355..7783    +  rep_origin     f1 ori (sequence partly withheld): f1 bacteriophage origin of replication; arrow indicates direction of (+) strand synthesis
   7836..7940    +  promoter       AmpR promoter: bla
   7941..8801    +  CDS            AmpR: β-lactamase; bla; confers resistance to ampicillin, carbenicillin, and related antibiotics
   8972..9560    +  rep_origin     ori: high-copy-number ColE1/pMB1/pBR322/pUC origin of replication
   9743..9835    +  CDS            lacI (fragment): lac repressor; lacI; The lac repressor binds to the lac operator to inhibit transcription in E. coli. This inhibition can be relieved by adding lactose or isopropyl-β-D-thiogalactopyranoside (IPTG).
   9848..9869    +  protein_bind   CAP binding site: CAP binding activates transcription in the presence of cAMP. E. coli catabolite activator protein
   9884..9914    +  promoter       lac promoter: promoter for the E. coli lac operon
   9922..9938    +  protein_bind   lac operator: The lac repressor binds to the lac operator to inhibit transcription in E. coli. This inhibition can be relieved by adding lactose or isopropyl-β-D-thiogalactopyranoside (IPTG). lac repressor encoded by lacI
   9983..10001   +  promoter       T3 promoter: promoter for bacteriophage T3 RNA polymerase
