[The description below was written by a language model from this plasmid's Addgene catalogue record and pLannotate feature annotations shown in this document.]
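Description:
LLP773_pLenti-6xHRBKET-sgRNA is a third-generation-style, self-inactivating lentiviral transfer plasmid of about 10 kb that delivers six Streptococcus pyogenes Cas9 guide RNAs together with an mCherry marker. The viral frame consists of an RSV promoter fused to a truncated HIV-1 5' LTR, the Ψ packaging signal with a gag fragment, the Rev response element, and a ΔU3 3' LTR. Genomic RNA can therefore be made in packaging cells without Tat, and the integrated provirus lacks LTR promoter activity. In bacteria the plasmid carries ampicillin resistance and a ColE1/pUC-type origin, along with an f1 origin and an SV40 origin. The catalogue lists it as low copy and propagated in a recombination-deficient strain, which fits the LTRs and the highly repetitive guide array.

Between the LTRs, a CMV enhancer/promoter followed by two short tet-operator-like matches drives mCherry. Downstream of the reporter lie a chimeric intron and an SV40 polyadenylation signal. mCherry is the only mammalian marker, allowing transduced cells to be identified or sorted by fluorescence. Six tandem cassettes follow, each pairing a human U6 RNA polymerase III promoter with a spacer and gRNA scaffold. They are separated by short attB1-like and SV40 poly(A) fragments that are probably assembly remnants, as the depositor notes both Gibson and Golden Gate cloning.

The guides target the promoters of the human genes PACC1, EPCAM, B2M, KL, RBM3 and HINT1. No Cas9 is encoded, so the plasmid must be paired with a separately supplied dCas9 effector. According to the associated publication, it was used with a modular dCas9 recruitment platform for combinatorial epigenome editing at several loci at once.
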