Addgene plasmid #211766: LLP773_pLenti-6xHRBKET-sgRNA
Purpose: Multiplexed gRNA plasmid targeting six different gene promoters (PACC1-2, EPCAM-2, B2M-4, KL-3, RBM3-1, HINT1-1), with mCherry selection
Depositing lab: Ryan Lister. Depositing organization: University of Western Australia. Publication: A modular dCas9-based recruitment platform for combinatorial epigenome editing. Swain T, Pflueger C, Freytag S, Poppe D, Pflueger J, Nguyen TV, Li JK, Lister R. Nucleic Acids Res. 2023 Nov 24:gkad1108. doi: 10.1093/nar/gkad1108. PubMed 38000387.
Backbone
  Vector backbone: pLenti
  Vector type: Lentiviral
  Selectable markers: mCherry
Growth in bacteria
  Bacterial resistance: Ampicillin, 100 μg/mL
  Growth temperature: 30°C
  Growth strain: NEB Stable
  Copy number: Low Copy
Gene/Insert
  Gene/Insert name: gRNAs against six different human gene promoters (PACC1-2, EPCAM-2, B2M-4, KL-3, RBM3-1, HINT1-1)
  gRNA/shRNA sequence: PACC1-2: GGACCTACCGGCTCCGCG; EPCAM-2: GGGAGTTGGGGGAGTGAGT; B2M-4: GGGTAGGAGAGACTCACGC; KL-3: GGAGGCAGTCCCGGCTCGC; RBM3-1: GAAGACATCCGATCCAGCGG; HINT1-1: GACCAGGAACTTCCCCAAGC
  Species: H. sapiens (human)
  Promoter: pCMV and U6
  Cloning method: Gibson Cloning
Terms and licenses: Academic/Nonprofit Terms; Industry Terms: Not Available to Industry
Depositor comments: Also used GoldenGate cloning to insert multiple gRNA sequences. Please visit https://www.biorxiv.org/content/10.1101/2022.07.01.498378v1 for bioRxiv preprint.
How to cite: LLP773_pLenti-6xHRBKET-sgRNA was a gift from Ryan Lister (Addgene plasmid # 211766 ; http://n2t.net/addgene:211766 ; RRID:Addgene_211766)
